Addgene plasmid #86278: pFETCh_ZNF580
Purpose: Donor vector for 3' FLAG tag of human ZNF580
Depositing lab: Eric Mendenhall & Richard M. Myers. Depositing organization: University of Alabama in Huntsville. Publication: CETCh-seq: CRISPR epitope tagging ChIP-seq of DNA-binding proteins. Savic D, Partridge EC, Newberry KM, Smith SB, Meadows SK, Roberts BS, Mackiewicz M, Mendenhall EM, Myers RM. Genome Res. 2015 Sep 9. 10.1101/gr.193540.115 PubMed 26355004.
Backbone
  Vector backbone: pFETCh_Donor
  Vector type: CRISPR
Growth in bacteria
  Bacterial resistance: Kanamycin, 50 μg/mL
  Growth temperature: 37°C
  Growth strain: DH5alpha
  Copy number: High Copy
Gene/Insert
  Gene/Insert name: ZNF580 homology arms
  Species: H. sapiens (human)
  Entrez Gene: ZNF580
  Tag / fusion protein: 3XFLAG-P2A-NeoR (C terminal on insert)
  Cloning method: Gibson Cloning
  Sequencing primers: 5′ acgcctgtgaaaccgtacta; 3′ aactgttgggaagggcgatc
Terms and licenses: Academic/Nonprofit Terms; Industry Terms: Not Available to Industry
Depositor comments: This plasmid was co-transfected along with PX458_ZNF580_1 and PX458_ZNF580_2 into HepG2 cells, and genomic editing was verified by PCR. The donor nucleotide sequence in the final codon of the ZNF580 gene is modified to discourage sgRNA recognition, while retaining the native amino acid sequence. We performed ChIP-seq on this cell line using anti-FLAG Sigma F1804 and obtained data that passed our quality tests. Immunoprecipitation with anti-FLAG Sigma F1804 followed by mass spectrometry identified ZNF580. All released data, including ChIP-seq files and validation data, are available at the ENCODE web portal: https://www.encodeproject.org/search/?searchTerm=flag&type=Experiment&lab.title=Richard+Myers%2C+HAIB . Note: This plasmid is part of the Mendenhall and Meyers CRISPR-based Tagging system to add a tag (currently using FLAG) to endogenous proteins. Please see https://www.addgene.org/crispr/tagging/ for more details.
How to cite: pFETCh_ZNF580 was a gift from Eric Mendenhall & Richard M. Myers (Addgene plasmid # 86278 ; http://n2t.net/addgene:86278 ; RRID:Addgene_86278)
