[The description below was written by a language model from this plasmid's Addgene catalogue record and pLannotate feature annotations shown in this document.]
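Description:
pFETCh_ZNF580 is a CRISPR homology-directed repair donor plasmid built on the pFETCh_Donor backbone and designed to add a C-terminal (3') FLAG epitope tag to the endogenous human ZNF580 gene. It is a high-copy plasmid in E. coli, replicating from a ColE1/pUC-type origin and selected with kanamycin through an aph(3')-Ia KanR gene. Remnants of a pUC-style lac promoter/operator, lacZα and multiple cloning site are also annotated in the backbone.

The payload, assembled by Gibson cloning, consists of ZNF580 homology arms flanking a 3XFLAG-P2A-NeoR cassette. The upstream arm is annotated as ZNF580 coding sequence and is followed by the 3xFLAG tag and a neomycin phosphotransferase ORF. The P2A element and the downstream arm are not annotated, but presumably occupy the unannotated stretches before and after neo. No promoter is annotated directly upstream of the cassette, which fits a design in which correct in-frame integration places it under the native ZNF580 promoter. The P2A peptide would then separate FLAG-tagged ZNF580 from the resistance protein, so that drug selection enriches for edited cells. The final codon of ZNF580 carries a synonymous change to discourage sgRNA recognition of the donor. Elsewhere in the plasmid, CMV enhancer/promoter fragments precede a truncated HSV thymidine kinase, which confers ganciclovir sensitivity. The record does not state its role, though such a cassette could allow counter-selection against random integration.

The depositors co-transfected this donor with two PX458-based ZNF580 plasmids into HepG2 cells and verified editing by PCR. They then used anti-FLAG antibody for ChIP-seq (the CETCh-seq approach) and for immunoprecipitation–mass spectrometry, which identified ZNF580. The two feature tables, from the repository and depositor sequences, are the same length and differ only by a three-base coordinate offset.
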