Features (pLannotate 1.2.2; 20 found; start..end, strand, type, name):
    188..703     +  CDS            ZNF580: ZN580_HUMAN - Experimental evidence at protein level: Swiss-Prot protein existence level 1. Involved in the regulation of endothelial cell proliferation and migration. Mediates H(2)O(2)-induced leukocyte chemotaxis by elevating interleukin-8 production and may play a role in inflammation. May be involved in transcriptional regulation. From Homo sapiens (Human).
    737..790     +  CDS            3xFLAG (fragment): three tandem FLAG® epitope tags
    794..818     +  CDS            3xFLAG (fragment): three tandem FLAG® epitope tags
    902..1693    +  CDS            neo: KKA2_KLEPN - Also known as kan, nptII. Experimental evidence at protein level: Swiss-Prot protein existence level 1. Resistance to kanamycin, neomycin, paromomycin, ribostamycin, butirosin and gentamicin B. From Klebsiella pneumoniae.
   2464..2620    +  CDS            lacZα (fragment): LacZα fragment of β-galactosidase; lacZ fragment
   2702..3517    -  CDS            KanR: aminoglycoside phosphotransferase; aph(3')-Ia; confers resistance to kanamycin in bacteria or G418 (Geneticin®) in eukaryotes
   3702..3842    +  CDS            TRA2_ECOLX (fragment): Protein predicted: Swiss-Prot protein existence level 4. Required for transposition of transposon Tn903. From Escherichia coli.
   3897..4485    +  rep_origin     ori: high-copy-number ColE1/pMB1/pBR322/pUC origin of replication
   4854..4943    +  CDS            lacI (fragment): lac repressor; lacI; The lac repressor binds to the lac operator to inhibit transcription in E. coli. This inhibition can be relieved by adding lactose or isopropyl-β-D-thiogalactopyranoside (IPTG).
   4956..4977    +  protein_bind   CAP binding site: CAP binding activates transcription in the presence of cAMP. E. coli catabolite activator protein
   4992..5022    +  promoter       lac promoter: promoter for the E. coli lac operon
   5030..5046    +  protein_bind   lac operator: The lac repressor binds to the lac operator to inhibit transcription in E. coli. This inhibition can be relieved by adding lactose or isopropyl-β-D-thiogalactopyranoside (IPTG). lac repressor encoded by lacI
   5083..5138    -  misc_feature   MCS: pUC18/19 multiple cloning site
   5139..5158    -  misc_feature   MCS (fragment): pUC18/19 multiple cloning site
   5164..5246    +  enhancer       CMV enhancer (fragment): human cytomegalovirus immediate early enhancer; contains an 18-bp deletion relative to the standard CMV enhancer
   5318..5335    -  promoter       CMV promoter (fragment): human cytomegalovirus (CMV) immediate early promoter
   5398..5449    +  promoter       CMVd2 promoter: truncated human cytomegalovirus (CMV) immediate early promoter that yields moderately reduced expression relative to the full-length promoter
   5540..5611    -  CDS            UL24_HHV11 (fragment): Experimental evidence at protein level: Swiss-Prot protein existence level 1. May participate in nuclear egress of viral particles. Plays a role in the dispersal of several host nucleolar proteins including NCL/nucleolin and NPM1. Since deletion of host NCL/nucleolin negatively impact on nuclear egress, UL24 supposedly acts on this process through its effect on host nucleoli. From Human herpesvirus 1 (strain 17) (HHV-1) (Human herpes simplex virus 1).
   5681..6676    +  CDS            ΔTK: truncated herpes simplex virus thymidine kinase (Salomon et al., 1995) confers sensitivity to nucleoside analogs such as acyclovir or ganciclovir
   6788..6949    +  CDS            UL122 (fragment): VIE2_HCMVT - Experimental evidence at protein level: Swiss-Prot protein existence level 1. Stimulates viral early and late gene expression and thus play a crucial role in the regulation of productive infection. In addition, activates quiescent cells to reenter the cell cycle and upregulates several E2F-responsive genes, which are responsible for pushing the cell into S phase. In S-phase, inhibits cellular DNA synthesis and blocks further cell cycle progression. From Human cytomegalovirus (strain Towne) (HHV-5) (Human herpesvirus 5).
>Addgene plasmid #86278 | pFETCh_ZNF580 | depositor full sequence | sequence record 168159 | Full Sequence
AGCTTGATGGAACGTGGGAGAGCCGGGCTGGAGTCACAGTTTTTATTTTGCTAGGGAGGTAGTCAGTGGC
GCACAAAGGGTAACAAGCAGTGATAGTGGGGATGCTTTCCATTTTAGGAAACTTTTCCTAAAAGGAAGTG
GCAATTTTAACTAATCTCCCCTCCGCCGCTCCCAGCTGCCGCTCCAGATGCTGCTGCTGCCGCCGCGGCC
ACCCCACCCTCGGTCCTCCTCTCCGGAGGCCATGGACCCACCGCCCCCCAAGGCTCCCCCTTTCCCCAAG
GCGGAAGGCCCCTCCTCCACTCCTTCCTCGGCGGCGGGGCCCCGACCCCCGCGGCTGGGCCGCCACCTCC
TCATCGACGCCAATGGGGTCCCCTACACATACACGGTGCAGCTGGAGGAGGAGCCCCGGGGCCCGCCCCA
GCGCGAGGCGCCCCCAGGAGAGCCCGGCCCTCGCAAGGGCTACAGCTGCCCGGAGTGCGCCCGTGTCTTT
GCCAGCCCTCTGCGGCTGCAGAGCCACCGCGTGTCGCACTCGGACCTCAAGCCCTTCACGTGCGGCGCCT
GCGGCAAGGCCTTCAAGCGCTCCAGCCACCTGTCGCGGCATCGCGCCACGCACCGCGCCCGCGCCGGGCC
GCCGCACACCTGCCCGCTCTGCCCACGCCGCTTCCAGGACGCCGCGGAGCTGGCGCAGCACGTGCGCCTC
CATGGGAGCGGAGGAGGTTCCGGTGGAGGTGGTTCTGGAGATTACAAGGATGACGACGATAAGGGCGATT
ACAAGGATGACGACGATAAGGGAGATTACAAGGATGACGACGATAAGGTTTCAGGAAGCGGAGCTACTAA
CTTCAGCCTGCTGAAGCAGGCTGGAGACGTGGAGGAGAACCCTGGACCTGGATCGTTTCGCATGATTGAA
CAAGATGGATTGCACGCAGGTTCTCCGGCCGCTTGGGTGGAGAGGCTATTCGGCTATGACTGGGCACAAC
AGACAATCGGCTGCTCTGATGCCGCCGTGTTCCGGCTGTCAGCGCAGGGGCGCCCGGTTCTTTTTGTCAA
GACCGACCTGTCCGGTGCCCTGAATGAACTGCAGGACGAGGCAGCGCGGCTATCGTGGCTGGCCACGACG
GGCGTTCCTTGCGCAGCTGTGCTCGACGTTGTCACTGAAGCGGGAAGGGACTGGCTGCTATTGGGCGAAG
TGCCGGGGCAGGATCTCCTGTCATCTCACCTTGCTCCTGCCGAGAAAGTATCCATCATGGCTGATGCAAT
GCGGCGGCTGCATACGCTTGATCCGGCTACCTGCCCATTCGACCACCAAGCGAAACATCGCATCGAGCGA
GCACGTACTCGGATGGAAGCCGGTCTTGTCGATCAGGATGATCTGGACGAAGAGCATCAGGGGCTCGCGC
CAGCCGAACTGTTCGCCAGGCTCAAGGCGCGCATGCCCGACGGCGAGGATCTCGTCGTGACCCATGGCGA
TGCCTGCTTGCCGAATATCATGGTGGAAAATGGCCGCTTTTCTGGATTCATCGACTGTGGCCGGCTGGGT
GTGGCCGACCGCTATCAGGACATAGCGTTGGCTACCCGTGATATTGCTGAAGAGCTTGGCGGCGAATGGG
CTGACCGCTTCCTCGTGCTTTACGGTATCGCCGCTCCCGATTCGCAGCGCATCGCCTTCTATCGCCTTCT
TGACGAGTTCTTCTGATTCGAACATCACCCGGCCTGTGCTGCCCTGCCCGTCTCAGGGCCACCAAGTCTG
ACCCACACAGCGTCACTCACTCCCACACACACCCCCTGGCTCTGCTGAGGTTACTGCCTTACCCTGGGCC
TCAGTTTCCCCACCTTCCAAAGGGAGGAGCATCATTCCTTCCTTACCCCCTTTCTAGCTGTGTGATGTAG
ACCAAAGTCGTTGCCCCTCCCTGGGCCTGGGAACCAGTCGGAACTGGGTTCCAGTCCAGCTGTGCTGTGT
GAGCCTGTGCAAGTGACATGACCTCTCTAAACCTTGGTTTTCTGCTCTCTGGAGCGGTGAACCGGTGGTT
GTCTGCGGGGAAGAGATGATAAAGAGCACGGGCACGGTCTGGTTCATTTCTGTATCTACCCCCCTTCCGC
CCACGCCCCCGACCCTTTGCTCAATAAACATTCCGCACTCCATTTTCAGGCTCTTCCTTGCGTGTGCGTG
CACGTTGGGTGCTGGGGGGTGGAGACCGGATCTTCCTCGCTTGGGTACTTTCCTCTCGGTGTGTGTTTCT
GGCCGGAGCCGTTTCGCGACGGCCCGGGCGCCCCGCCCCAACCTTCCTTCCCTAGACCCTCTTCTCTCCC
TTCGGCTTCTCTCTTTCGGCCGGCGCCGCCAGTTCCTGGGGCACACCCAGAGGTCCCCTTCTCGCCGCCG
CCTGCAACTGCGAGGGTAGCCCGGGGCCGCTTGGCTTGGAAAGTCCTCTCCACTGACTGTAGCCTCCAAT
TCACTGGCCGTCGTTCACTGGCCGTCGTTTTACAACGTCGTGACTGGGAAAACCCTGGCGTTACCCAACT
TAATCGCCTTGCAGCACATCCCCCTTTCGCCAGCTGGCGTAATAGCGAAGAGGCCCGCACCGATCGCCCT
TCCCAACAGTTGCGCAGCCTGAATGGCGAATGCGATTTATTCAACAAAGCCGCCGTCCCGTCAAGTCAGC
GTAATGCTCTGCCAGTGTTACAACCAATTAACCAATTCTGATTAGAAAAACTCATCGAGCATCAAATGAA
ACTGCAATTTATTCATATCAGGATTATCAATACCATATTTTTGAAAAAGCCGTTTCTGTAATGAAGGAGA
AAACTCACCGAGGCAGTTCCATAGGATGGCAAGATCCTGGTATCGGTCTGCGATTCCGACTCGTCCAACA
TCAATACAACCTATTAATTTCCCCTCGTCAAAAATAAGGTTATCAAGTGAGAAATCACCATGAGTGACGA
CTGAATCCGGTGAGAATGGCAAAAGCTTATGCATTTCTTTCCAGACTTGTTCAACAGGCCAGCCATTACG
CTCGTCATCAAAATCACTCGCATCAACCAAACCGTTATTCATTCGTGATTGCGCCTGAGCGAGACGAAAT
ACGCGATCGCTGTTAAAAGGACAATTACAAACAGGAATCGAATGCAACCGGCGCAGGAACACTGCCAGCG
CATCAACAATATTTTCACCTGAATCAGGATATTCTTCTAATACCTGGAATGCTGTTTTCCCGGGGATCGC
AGTGGTGAGTAACCATGCATCATCAGGAGTACGGATAAAATGCTTGATGGTCGGAAGAGGCATAAATTCC
GTCAGCCAGTTTAGTCTGACCATCTCATCTGTAACATCATTGGCAACGCTACCTTTGCCATGTTTCAGAA
ACAACTCTGGCGCATCGGGCTTCCCATACAATCGATAGATTGTCGCACCTGATTGCCCGACATTATCGCG
AGCCCATTTATACCCATATAAATCAGCATCCATGTTGGAATTTAATCGCGGCTTCGAGCAAGACGTTTCC
CGTTGAATATGGCTCATAACACCCCTTGTATTACTGTTTATGTAAGCAGACAGTTTTATTGTTCATGATG
ATATATTTTTATCTTGTGCAATGTAACATCAGAGATTTTGAGACACAACGTGGCTTTGTTGAATAAATCG
AACTTTTGCTGAGTTGAAGGATCAGATCACGCATCTTCCCGACAACGCAGACCGTTCCGTGGCAAAGCAA
AAGTTCAAAATCACCAACTGGTCCACCTACAACAAAGCTCTCATCAACCGTGGCTCCCTCACTTTCTGGC
TGGATGATGGGGCGATTCAGGCCTGGTATGAGTCAGCAACACCTTCTTCACGAGGCAGACCTCTCGACGG
AGTTCCACTGAGCGTCAGACCCCGTAGAAAAGATCAAAGGATCTTCTTGAGATCCTTTTTTTCTGCGCGT
AATCTGCTGCTTGCAAACAAAAAAACCACCGCTACCAGCGGTGGTTTGTTTGCCGGATCAAGAGCTACCA
ACTCTTTTTCCGAAGGTAACTGGCTTCAGCAGAGCGCAGATACCAAATACTGTTCTTCTAGTGTAGCCGT
AGTTAGGCCACCACTTCAAGAACTCTGTAGCACCGCCTACATACCTCGCTCTGCTAATCCTGTTACCAGT
GGCTGCTGCCAGTGGCGATAAGTCGTGTCTTACCGGGTTGGACTCAAGACGATAGTTACCGGATAAGGCG
CAGCGGTCGGGCTGAACGGGGGGTTCGTGCACACAGCCCAGCTTGGAGCGAACGACCTACACCGAACTGA
GATACCTACAGCGTGAGCTATGAGAAAGCGCCACGCTTCCCGAAGGGAGAAAGGCGGACAGGTATCCGGT
AAGCGGCAGGGTCGGAACAGGAGAGCGCACGAGGGAGCTTCCAGGGGGAAACGCCTGGTATCTTTATAGT
CCTGTCGGGTTTCGCCACCTCTGACTTGAGCGTCGATTTTTGTGATGCTCGTCAGGGGGGCGGAGCCTAT
GGAAAAACGCCAGCAACGCGGCCTTTTTACGGTTCCTGGCCTTTTGCTGGCCTTTTGCTCACATGTTCTT
TCCTGCGTTATCCCCTGATTCTGTGGATAACCGTATTACCGCCTTTGAGTGAGCTGATACCGCTCGCCGC
AGCCGAACGACCGAGCGCAGCGAGTCAGTGAGCGAGGAAGCGGAAGAAGCTCGCACATTCAGCAGCGTTT
TTCAGCGCGTTTTCGATCAACGTTTCAATGTTGGTATCAACACCAGGTTTAACTTTGAACTTATCGGCAC
TGACGGTTACTGATTTTGAACTTTTGCTTTGCCACGGAACGGTCTGCGTTGTCGGGAAGATGCGTGATCT
GATCCTTCAACTCAGCAAAAGTTCCCAATACGCAAACCGCCTCTCCCCGCGCGTTGGCCGATTCATTAAT
GCAGCTGGCACGACAGGTTTCCCGACTGGAAAGCGGGCAGTGAGCGCAACGCAATTAATGTGAGTTAGCT
CACTCATTAGGCACCCCAGGCTTTACACTTTATGCTTCCGGCTCGTATGTTGTGTGGAATTGTGAGCGGA
TAACAATTTCACACAGGAAACAGCTATGACCATGATTACGCCAAGCTTGCATGCCTGCAGGTCGACTCTA
GAGGATCCCCGGGTACCGAGCTCGAATTAGCTTGCATGCCTGCAGGTCAATTCCCTGGCATTATGCCCAG
TACATGACCTTATGGGACTTTCCTACTTGGCAGTACATCTACGTATTAGTCATCGCTATTACCATGGTGA
TGCGGTTTTGGCAGTACATCAATGGGCGTGGATAGCGGTTTGACTCACGGGGATTTCAAGTCTCCACCCC
ATTGACGTCAATGGGAGTTTGTTTTGGCACCAAAATCAACGGGACTTTCCAAAATGTCGTAACAACTCCG
CCCCATTGACGCAAATGGGCGGTAGGCGTGTACGGTGGGAGGTCTATATAAGCAGAGCTCGTTTAGTGAA
CCGTCAGATCGCCTGGAGACGCCATCCACGCTGTTTTGACCTCCATAGGAGACACCGGGACCGATCCAGC
CTGGGGATCCCGACCATGGCTTCGTACCCCTGCCATCAACACGCGTCTGCGTTCGACCAGGCTGCGCGTT
CTCGCGGCCATAGCAACCGACGTACGGCGTTGCGCCCTCGCCGGCAGCAAGAAGCCACGGAAGTCCGCCT
GGAGCAGAAAATGCCCACGCTACTGCGGGTTTATATAGACGGTCCTCACGGGATGGGGAAAACCACCACC
ACGCAACTGCTGGTGGCCCTGGGTTCGCGCGACGATATCGTCTACGTACCCGAGCCGATGACTTACTGGC
AGGTGCTGGGGGCTTCCGAGACAATCGCGAACATCTACACCACACAACACCGCCTCGACCAGGGTGAGAT
ATCGGCCGGGGACGCGGCGGTGGTAATGACAAGCGCCCAGATAACAATGGGCATGCCTTATGCCGTGACC
GACGCCGTTCTGGCTCCTCATATCGGGGGGGAGGCTGGGAGCTCACATGCCCCGCCCCCGGCCCTCACCC
TCATCTTCGACCGCCATCCCATCGCCGCCCTCCTGTGCTACCCGGCCGCGCGATACCTTATGGGCAGCAT
GACCCCCCAGGCCGTGCTGGCGTTCGTGGCCCTCATCCCGCCGACCTTGCCCGGCACAAACATCGTGTTG
GGGGCCCTTCCGGAGGACAGACACATCGACCGCCTGGCCAAACGCCAGCGCCCCGGCGAGCGGCTTGACC
TGGCTATGCTGGCCGCGATTCGCCGCGTTTACGGGCTGCTTGCCAATACGGTGCGGTATCTGCAGGGCGG
CGGGTCGTGGCGGGAGGATTGGGGACAGCTTTCGGGGACGGCCGTGCCGCCCCAGGGTGCCGAGCCCCAG
AGCAACGCGGGCCCACGACCCCATATCGGGGACACGTTATTTACCCTGTTTCGGGCCCCCGAGTTGCTGG
CCCCCAACGGCGACCTGTACAACGTGTTTGCCTGGGCCTTGGACGTCTTGGCCAAACGCCTCCGTCCCAT
GCACGTCTTTATCCTGGATTACGACCAATCGCCCGCCGGCTGCCGGGACGCCCTGCTGCAACTTACCTCC
GGGATGGTCCAGACCCACGTCACCACCCCCGGCTCCATACCGACGATCTGCGACCTGGCGCGCACGTTTG
CCCGGGAGATGGGGGAGGCTAACTGAGGATCCCACGTCACTATTGTATACTCTATATTATACTCTATGTT
ATACTCTGTAATCCTACTCAATAAACGTGTCACGCCTGTGAAACCGTACTAAGTCTCCCGTGTATTCTTA
TCACCATCAGGTGACATCCTCGCCCAGGCTGTCAATCATGCCGGTATCGATTCCAGTAGCACCGGCCCCA
CGCTGACAACCCACTCTTGCAGCGTTAGCAGCGCCCCTCTTAACAAGCCGACCCCCACCAGCGTCGCGGT
TACTAACACTCCTCTCCCCGACCTGCAGCCCAGCT
