Features (pLannotate 1.2.2; 20 found; start..end, strand, type, name):
    185..700     +  CDS            ZNF580: ZN580_HUMAN - Experimental evidence at protein level: Swiss-Prot protein existence level 1. Involved in the regulation of endothelial cell proliferation and migration. Mediates H(2)O(2)-induced leukocyte chemotaxis by elevating interleukin-8 production and may play a role in inflammation. May be involved in transcriptional regulation. From Homo sapiens (Human).
    734..787     +  CDS            3xFLAG (fragment): three tandem FLAG® epitope tags
    791..815     +  CDS            3xFLAG (fragment): three tandem FLAG® epitope tags
    899..1690    +  CDS            neo: KKA2_KLEPN - Also known as kan, nptII. Experimental evidence at protein level: Swiss-Prot protein existence level 1. Resistance to kanamycin, neomycin, paromomycin, ribostamycin, butirosin and gentamicin B. From Klebsiella pneumoniae.
   2461..2617    +  CDS            lacZα (fragment): LacZα fragment of β-galactosidase; lacZ fragment
   2699..3514    -  CDS            KanR: aminoglycoside phosphotransferase; aph(3')-Ia; confers resistance to kanamycin in bacteria or G418 (Geneticin®) in eukaryotes
   3699..3839    +  CDS            TRA2_ECOLX (fragment): Protein predicted: Swiss-Prot protein existence level 4. Required for transposition of transposon Tn903. From Escherichia coli.
   3894..4482    +  rep_origin     ori: high-copy-number ColE1/pMB1/pBR322/pUC origin of replication
   4851..4940    +  CDS            lacI (fragment): lac repressor; lacI; The lac repressor binds to the lac operator to inhibit transcription in E. coli. This inhibition can be relieved by adding lactose or isopropyl-β-D-thiogalactopyranoside (IPTG).
   4953..4974    +  protein_bind   CAP binding site: CAP binding activates transcription in the presence of cAMP. E. coli catabolite activator protein
   4989..5019    +  promoter       lac promoter: promoter for the E. coli lac operon
   5027..5043    +  protein_bind   lac operator: The lac repressor binds to the lac operator to inhibit transcription in E. coli. This inhibition can be relieved by adding lactose or isopropyl-β-D-thiogalactopyranoside (IPTG). lac repressor encoded by lacI
   5080..5135    -  misc_feature   MCS: pUC18/19 multiple cloning site
   5136..5155    -  misc_feature   MCS (fragment): pUC18/19 multiple cloning site
   5161..5243    +  enhancer       CMV enhancer (fragment): human cytomegalovirus immediate early enhancer; contains an 18-bp deletion relative to the standard CMV enhancer
   5315..5332    -  promoter       CMV promoter (fragment): human cytomegalovirus (CMV) immediate early promoter
   5395..5446    +  promoter       CMVd2 promoter: truncated human cytomegalovirus (CMV) immediate early promoter that yields moderately reduced expression relative to the full-length promoter
   5537..5608    -  CDS            UL24_HHV11 (fragment): Experimental evidence at protein level: Swiss-Prot protein existence level 1. May participate in nuclear egress of viral particles. Plays a role in the dispersal of several host nucleolar proteins including NCL/nucleolin and NPM1. Since deletion of host NCL/nucleolin negatively impact on nuclear egress, UL24 supposedly acts on this process through its effect on host nucleoli. From Human herpesvirus 1 (strain 17) (HHV-1) (Human herpes simplex virus 1).
   5678..6673    +  CDS            ΔTK: truncated herpes simplex virus thymidine kinase (Salomon et al., 1995) confers sensitivity to nucleoside analogs such as acyclovir or ganciclovir
   6785..6946    +  CDS            UL122 (fragment): VIE2_HCMVT - Experimental evidence at protein level: Swiss-Prot protein existence level 1. Stimulates viral early and late gene expression and thus play a crucial role in the regulation of productive infection. In addition, activates quiescent cells to reenter the cell cycle and upregulates several E2F-responsive genes, which are responsible for pushing the cell into S phase. In S-phase, inhibits cellular DNA synthesis and blocks further cell cycle progression. From Human cytomegalovirus (strain Towne) (HHV-5) (Human herpesvirus 5).
>Addgene plasmid #86278 | pFETCh_ZNF580 | addgene full sequence | sequence record 190326 | Addgene NGS Result
TTGATGGAACGTGGGAGAGCCGGGCTGGAGTCACAGTTTTTATTTTGCTAGGGAGGTAGTCAGTGGCGCA
CAAAGGGTAACAAGCAGTGATAGTGGGGATGCTTTCCATTTTAGGAAACTTTTCCTAAAAGGAAGTGGCA
ATTTTAACTAATCTCCCCTCCGCCGCTCCCAGCTGCCGCTCCAGATGCTGCTGCTGCCGCCGCGGCCACC
CCACCCTCGGTCCTCCTCTCCGGAGGCCATGGACCCACCGCCCCCCAAGGCTCCCCCTTTCCCCAAGGCG
GAAGGCCCCTCCTCCACTCCTTCCTCGGCGGCGGGGCCCCGACCCCCGCGGCTGGGCCGCCACCTCCTCA
TCGACGCCAATGGGGTCCCCTACACATACACGGTGCAGCTGGAGGAGGAGCCCCGGGGCCCGCCCCAGCG
CGAGGCGCCCCCAGGAGAGCCCGGCCCTCGCAAGGGCTACAGCTGCCCGGAGTGCGCCCGTGTCTTTGCC
AGCCCTCTGCGGCTGCAGAGCCACCGCGTGTCGCACTCGGACCTCAAGCCCTTCACGTGCGGCGCCTGCG
GCAAGGCCTTCAAGCGCTCCAGCCACCTGTCGCGGCATCGCGCCACGCACCGCGCCCGCGCCGGGCCGCC
GCACACCTGCCCGCTCTGCCCACGCCGCTTCCAGGACGCCGCGGAGCTGGCGCAGCACGTGCGCCTCCAT
GGGAGCGGAGGAGGTTCCGGTGGAGGTGGTTCTGGAGATTACAAGGATGACGACGATAAGGGCGATTACA
AGGATGACGACGATAAGGGAGATTACAAGGATGACGACGATAAGGTTTCAGGAAGCGGAGCTACTAACTT
CAGCCTGCTGAAGCAGGCTGGAGACGTGGAGGAGAACCCTGGACCTGGATCGTTTCGCATGATTGAACAA
GATGGATTGCACGCAGGTTCTCCGGCCGCTTGGGTGGAGAGGCTATTCGGCTATGACTGGGCACAACAGA
CAATCGGCTGCTCTGATGCCGCCGTGTTCCGGCTGTCAGCGCAGGGGCGCCCGGTTCTTTTTGTCAAGAC
CGACCTGTCCGGTGCCCTGAATGAACTGCAGGACGAGGCAGCGCGGCTATCGTGGCTGGCCACGACGGGC
GTTCCTTGCGCAGCTGTGCTCGACGTTGTCACTGAAGCGGGAAGGGACTGGCTGCTATTGGGCGAAGTGC
CGGGGCAGGATCTCCTGTCATCTCACCTTGCTCCTGCCGAGAAAGTATCCATCATGGCTGATGCAATGCG
GCGGCTGCATACGCTTGATCCGGCTACCTGCCCATTCGACCACCAAGCGAAACATCGCATCGAGCGAGCA
CGTACTCGGATGGAAGCCGGTCTTGTCGATCAGGATGATCTGGACGAAGAGCATCAGGGGCTCGCGCCAG
CCGAACTGTTCGCCAGGCTCAAGGCGCGCATGCCCGACGGCGAGGATCTCGTCGTGACCCATGGCGATGC
CTGCTTGCCGAATATCATGGTGGAAAATGGCCGCTTTTCTGGATTCATCGACTGTGGCCGGCTGGGTGTG
GCCGACCGCTATCAGGACATAGCGTTGGCTACCCGTGATATTGCTGAAGAGCTTGGCGGCGAATGGGCTG
ACCGCTTCCTCGTGCTTTACGGTATCGCCGCTCCCGATTCGCAGCGCATCGCCTTCTATCGCCTTCTTGA
CGAGTTCTTCTGATTCGAACATCACCCGGCCTGTGCTGCCCTGCCCGTCTCAGGGCCACCAAGTCTGACC
CACACAGCGTCACTCACTCCCACACACACCCCCTGGCTCTGCTGAGGTTACTGCCTTACCCTGGGCCTCA
GTTTCCCCACCTTCCAAAGGGAGGAGCATCATTCCTTCCTTACCCCCTTTCTAGCTGTGTGATGTAGACC
AAAGTCGTTGCCCCTCCCTGGGCCTGGGAACCAGTCGGAACTGGGTTCCAGTCCAGCTGTGCTGTGTGAG
CCTGTGCAAGTGACATGACCTCTCTAAACCTTGGTTTTCTGCTCTCTGGAGCGGTGAACCGGTGGTTGTC
TGCGGGGAAGAGATGATAAAGAGCACGGGCACGGTCTGGTTCATTTCTGTATCTACCCCCCTTCCGCCCA
CGCCCCCGACCCTTTGCTCAATAAACATTCCGCACTCCATTTTCAGGCTCTTCCTTGCGTGTGCGTGCAC
GTTGGGTGCTGGGGGGTGGAGACCGGATCTTCCTCGCTTGGGTACTTTCCTCTCGGTGTGTGTTTCTGGC
CGGAGCCGTTTCGCGACGGCCCGGGCGCCCCGCCCCAACCTTCCTTCCCTAGACCCTCTTCTCTCCCTTC
GGCTTCTCTCTTTCGGCCGGCGCCGCCAGTTCCTGGGGCACACCCAGAGGTCCCCTTCTCGCCGCCGCCT
GCAACTGCGAGGGTAGCCCGGGGCCGCTTGGCTTGGAAAGTCCTCTCCACTGACTGTAGCCTCCAATTCA
CTGGCCGTCGTTCACTGGCCGTCGTTTTACAACGTCGTGACTGGGAAAACCCTGGCGTTACCCAACTTAA
TCGCCTTGCAGCACATCCCCCTTTCGCCAGCTGGCGTAATAGCGAAGAGGCCCGCACCGATCGCCCTTCC
CAACAGTTGCGCAGCCTGAATGGCGAATGCGATTTATTCAACAAAGCCGCCGTCCCGTCAAGTCAGCGTA
ATGCTCTGCCAGTGTTACAACCAATTAACCAATTCTGATTAGAAAAACTCATCGAGCATCAAATGAAACT
GCAATATATTCATATCAGGATTATCAATACCATATTTTTGAAAAAGCCGTTTCTGTAATGAAGGAGAAAA
CTCACCGAGGCAGTTCCATAGGATGGCAAGATCCTGGTATCGGTCTGCGATTCCGACTCGTCCAACATCA
ATACAACCTATTAATTTCCCCTCGTCAAAAATAAGGTTATCAAGTGAGAAATCACCATGAGTGACGACTG
AATCCGGTGAGAATGGCAAAAGCTTATGCATTTCTTTCCAGACTTGTTCAACAGGCCAGCCATTACGCTC
GTCATCAAAATCACTCGCATCAACCAAACCGTTATTCATTCGTGATTGCGCCTGAGCGAGACGAAATACG
CGATCGCTGTTAAAAGGACAATTACAAACAGGAATCGAATGCAACCGGCGCAGGAACACTGCCAGCGCAT
CAACAATATTTTCACCTGAATCAGGATATTCTTCTAATACCTGGAATGCTGTTTTCCCGGGGATCGCAGT
GGTGAGTAACCATGCATCATCAGGAGTACGGATAAAATGCTTGATGGTCGGAAGAGGCATAAATTCCGTC
AGCCAGTTTAGTCTGACCATCTCATCTGTAACATCATTGGCAACGCTACCTTTGCCATGTTTCAGAAACA
ACTCTGGCGCATCGGGCTTCCCATACAATCGATAGATTGTCGCACCTGATTGCCCGACATTATCGCGAGC
CCATTTATACCCATATAAATCAGCATCCATGTTGGAATTTAATCGCGGCTTCGAGCAAGACGTTTCCCGT
TGAATATGGCTCATAACACCCCTTGTATTACTGTTTATGTAAGCAGACAGTTTTATTGTTCATGATGATA
TATTTTTATCTTGTGCAATGTAACATCAGAGATTTTGAGACACAACGTGGCTTTGTTGAATAAATCGAAC
TTTTGCTGAGTTGAAGGATCAGATCACGCATCTTCCCGACAACGCAGACCGTTCCGTGGCAAAGCAAAAG
TTCAAAATCACCAACTGGTCCACCTACAACAAAGCTCTCATCAACCGTGGCTCCCTCACTTTCTGGCTGG
ATGATGGGGCGATTCAGGCCTGGTATGAGTCAGCAACACCTTCTTCACGAGGCAGACCTCTCGACGGAGT
TCCACTGAGCGTCAGACCCCGTAGAAAAGATCAAAGGATCTTCTTGAGATCCTTTTTTTCTGCGCGTAAT
CTGCTGCTTGCAAACAAAAAAACCACCGCTACCAGCGGTGGTTTGTTTGCCGGATCAAGAGCTACCAACT
CTTTTTCCGAAGGTAACTGGCTTCAGCAGAGCGCAGATACCAAATACTGTTCTTCTAGTGTAGCCGTAGT
TAGGCCACCACTTCAAGAACTCTGTAGCACCGCCTACATACCTCGCTCTGCTAATCCTGTTACCAGTGGC
TGCTGCCAGTGGCGATAAGTCGTGTCTTACCGGGTTGGACTCAAGACGATAGTTACCGGATAAGGCGCAG
CGGTCGGGCTGAACGGGGGGTTCGTGCACACAGCCCAGCTTGGAGCGAACGACCTACACCGAACTGAGAT
ACCTACAGCGTGAGCTATGAGAAAGCGCCACGCTTCCCGAAGGGAGAAAGGCGGACAGGTATCCGGTAAG
CGGCAGGGTCGGAACAGGAGAGCGCACGAGGGAGCTTCCAGGGGGAAACGCCTGGTATCTTTATAGTCCT
GTCGGGTTTCGCCACCTCTGACTTGAGCGTCGATTTTTGTGATGCTCGTCAGGGGGGCGGAGCCTATGGA
AAAACGCCAGCAACGCGGCCTTTTTACGGTTCCTGGCCTTTTGCTGGCCTTTTGCTCACATGTTCTTTCC
TGCGTTATCCCCTGATTCTGTGGATAACCGTATTACCGCCTTTGAGTGAGCTGATACCGCTCGCCGCAGC
CGAACGACCGAGCGCAGCGAGTCAGTGAGCGAGGAAGCGGAAGAAGCTCGCACATTCAGCAGCGTTTTTC
AGCGCGTTTTCGATCAACGTTTCAATGTTGGTATCAACACCAGGTTTAACTTTGAACTTATCGGCACTGA
CGGTTACTGATTTTGAACTTTTGCTTTGCCACGGAACGGTCTGCGTTGTCGGGAAGATGCGTGATCTGAT
CCTTCAACTCAGCAAAAGTTCCCAATACGCAAACCGCCTCTCCCCGCGCGTTGGCCGATTCATTAATGCA
GCTGGCACGACAGGTTTCCCGACTGGAAAGCGGGCAGTGAGCGCAACGCAATTAATGTGAGTTAGCTCAC
TCATTAGGCACCCCAGGCTTTACACTTTATGCTTCCGGCTCGTATGTTGTGTGGAATTGTGAGCGGATAA
CAATTTCACACAGGAAACAGCTATGACCATGATTACGCCAAGCTTGCATGCCTGCAGGTCGACTCTAGAG
GATCCCCGGGTACCGAGCTCGAATTAGCTTGCATGCCTGCAGGTCAATTCCCTGGCATTATGCCCAGTAC
ATGACCTTATGGGACTTTCCTACTTGGCAGTACATCTACGTATTAGTCATCGCTATTACCATGGTGATGC
GGTTTTGGCAGTACATCAATGGGCGTGGATAGCGGTTTGACTCACGGGGATTTCAAGTCTCCACCCCATT
GACGTCAATGGGAGTTTGTTTTGGCACCAAAATCAACGGGACTTTCCAAAATGTCGTAACAACTCCGCCC
CATTGACGCAAATGGGCGGTAGGCGTGTACGGTGGGAGGTCTATATAAGCAGAGCTCGTTTAGTGAACCG
TCAGATCGCCTGGAGACGCCATCCACGCTGTTTTGACCTCCATAGGAGACACCGGGACCGATCCAGCCTG
GGGATCCCGACCATGGCTTCGTACCCCTGCCATCAACACGCGTCTGCGTTCGACCAGGCTGCGCGTTCTC
GCGGCCATAGCAACCGACGTACGGCGTTGCGCCCTCGCCGGCAGCAAGAAGCCACGGAAGTCCGCCTGGA
GCAGAAAATGCCCACGCTACTGCGGGTTTATATAGACGGTCCTCACGGGATGGGGAAAACCACCACCACG
CAACTGCTGGTGGCCCTGGGTTCGCGCGACGATATCGTCTACGTACCCGAGCCGATGACTTACTGGCAGG
TGCTGGGGGCTTCCGAGACAATCGCGAACATCTACACCACACAACACCGCCTCGACCAGGGTGAGATATC
GGCCGGGGACGCGGCGGTGGTAATGACAAGCGCCCAGATAACAATGGGCATGCCTTATGCCGTGACCGAC
GCCGTTCTGGCTCCTCATATCGGGGGGGAGGCTGGGAGCTCACATGCCCCGCCCCCGGCCCTCACCCTCA
TCTTCGACCGCCATCCCATCGCCGCCCTCCTGTGCTACCCGGCCGCGCGATACCTTATGGGCAGCATGAC
CCCCCAGGCCGTGCTGGCGTTCGTGGCCCTCATCCCGCCGACCTTGCCCGGCACAAACATCGTGTTGGGG
GCCCTTCCGGAGGACAGACACATCGACCGCCTGGCCAAACGCCAGCGCCCCGGCGAGCGGCTTGACCTGG
CTATGCTGGCCGCGATTCGCCGCGTTTACGGGCTGCTTGCCAATACGGTGCGGTATCTGCAGGGCGGCGG
GTCGTGGCGGGAGGATTGGGGACAGCTTTCGGGGACGGCCGTGCCGCCCCAGGGTGCCGAGCCCCAGAGC
AACGCGGGCCCACGACCCCATATCGGGGACACGTTATTTACCCTGTTTCGGGCCCCCGAGTTGCTGGCCC
CCAACGGCGACCTGTACAACGTGTTTGCCTGGGCCTTGGACGTCTTGGCCAAACGCCTCCGTCCCATGCA
CGTCTTTATCCTGGATTACGACCAATCGCCCGCCGGCTGCCGGGACGCCCTGCTGCAACTTACCTCCGGG
ATGGTCCAGACCCACGTCACCACCCCCGGCTCCATACCGACGATCTGCGACCTGGCGCGCACGTTTGCCC
GGGAGATGGGGGAGGCTAACTGAGGATCCCACGTCACTATTGTATACTCTATATTATACTCTATGTTATA
CTCTGTAATCCTACTCAATAAACGTGTCACGCCTGTGAAACCGTACTAAGTCTCCCGTGTATTCTTATCA
CCATCAGGTGACATCCTCGCCCAGGCTGTCAATCATGCCGGTATCGATTCCAGTAGCACCGGCCCCACGC
TGACAACCCACTCTTGCAGCGTTAGCAGCGCCCCTCTTAACAAGCCGACCCCCACCAGCGTCGCGGTTAC
TAACACTCCTCTCCCCGACCTGCAGCCCAGCTAGC
